>Addgene plasmid #83310 | pRSETB-roGFP1-R10 | addgene partial sequence | sequence record 162168 | T7 5'-TAATACGACTCACTATAGGG-3'
ACTTTAAGAAGGAGATATACATATGCGGGGTTCTCATCATCATCATCATCATGGTATGGCTAGCATGACT
GGTGGACAGCAAATGGGTCGGGATCTGTACGACGATGACGATAAGGATCCCCCCGCTGAATTCATGAGTA
AAGGAGAAGAACTTTTCACTGGAGTTGTCCCAATTCTTGTTGAATTAGATGGTGATGTTAATGGGCACAA
ATTTTCTGTCAGTGGAGAGGGTGAAGGTGATGCAACATACGGAGATCTTACCCTTAAATTTATTTCCACT
ACTGGAAAACTACCTGTTCCATGGCCAACACTTGTCACTACTTTCAGTTATGGTGTTCAATGCTTTTCAA
GATACCCAGATCATATGAAACGGCATGACTTTTTCAAGAGTGCCATGCCCGAAGGTTATGTACAGGAAAG
AACTATATTTTTCAAAGATGACGGGAACTACAAGACACGTGCTGAAGTCAAGTTTGAAGGTGATACCCTT
GTTAATAGAATCGAGTTAAAAGGTATTGATTTTAAAGAAGATGGAAACATTCTTGGACACAAATTGGAAT
ACAACTATAACTGCCACAATGTATACATCATGGCAGACAAACAAAAGAATGGAATCAAAGTTAACTTCAA
AATTAGACACAACATTGAAGATGGAAGCGTTCAACTAGCAGACCATTATCAACAAAATACTCCAATTGGC
GATGGCCCTGTCCTTTTACCAGACAACCATTACCTGAAGACATGCTCTGCCCTTTCGAAAGATCCCAACG
AAAAGAGAGACCACATGGTC
