>Addgene plasmid #83310 | pRSETB-roGFP1-R10 | addgene partial sequence | sequence record 162170 | T7term 5'-GCTAGTTATTGCTCAGCGG-3'
TGTTAGCAGCCGGATCAAGCTTCGAATTCCATGGTACCAGCTGCAGATCTCGAGCTCGGATCCTTATTAT
TTGTATAGTTCATCCATGCCATGTGTAATCCCAGCAGCTGTTACGCGCTCAAGAAGGACCATGTGGTCTC
TCTTTTCGTTGGGATCTTTCGAAAGGGCAGAGCATGTCTTCAGGTAATGGTTGTCTGGTAAAAGGACAGG
GCCATCGCCAATTGGAGTATTTTGTTGATAATGGTCTGCTAGTTGAACGCTTCCATCTTCAATGTTGTGT
CTAATTTTGAAGTTAACTTTGATTCCATTCTTTTGTTTGTCTGCCATGATGTATACATTGTGGCAGTTAT
AGTTGTATTCCAATTTGTGTCCAAGAATGTTTCCATCTTCTTTAAAATCAATACCTTTTAACTCGATTCT
ATTAACAAGGGTATCACCTTCAAACTTGACTTCAGCACGTGTCTTGTAGTTCCCGTCATCTTTGAAAAAT
ATAGTTCTTTCCTGTACATAACCTTCGGGCATGGCACTCTTGAAAAAGTCATGCCGTTTCATATGATCTG
GGTATCTTGAAAAGCATTGAACACCATAACTGAAAGTAGTGACAAGTGTTGGCCATGGAACAGGTAGTTT
TCCAGTAGTGGAAATAAATTTAAGGGTAAGATCTCCGTATGTTGCATCACCTTCACCCTCTCCACTGACA
GAAAATTTGTGCCCATTAACATCACCATCTAATTCAACAAGAATTGGGACAACTCCAGTGAAAAGTTCTT
CTCCTTTACTCATGAATTCAGCGGGGGGATCCTTATCGTCATCGTCGTACAGATCCCGACCCATTTGCTG
TC
