[The description below was written by a language model from this plasmid's Addgene catalogue record.]
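Description:
pRSETB-roGFP1-R10 is a bacterial expression plasmid built on the commercial pRSETB backbone (about 2.9 kb without insert). It is maintained at high copy number in standard E. coli cloning strains and selected with ampicillin. The record does not include a feature table, so the origin of replication and other backbone elements are not individually documented here.

The payload is a 714 bp coding sequence for roGFP1-R10 (also called ro1/10), a redox-sensitive variant of jellyfish green fluorescent protein. It is cloned into a BamHI site that remains intact at both ends of the insert. Expression is driven by the T7 promoter, so transcription depends on T7 RNA polymerase. That dependence is the basis of the inducible expression named in the stated purpose, and it generally requires a host that supplies the polymerase under inducible control. The backbone contributes an N-terminal 6xHis tag, which allows the recombinant protein to be purified by metal-affinity chromatography.

The insert carries the substitutions C48S, Q80R, S147C, Q204C, F223R, S202K and K41D. In roGFP designs generally, the engineered cysteines at positions 147 and 204 lie on adjacent surface strands near the chromophore and form a reversible disulfide. The fluorescence excitation properties therefore shift with the oxidation state of the protein and give a ratiometric readout of redox potential. The associated publication concerns re-engineering these sensors for a faster response rate, and the charged substitutions appear to belong to that effort, though the record does not assign a role to each mutation. The plasmid is suited to producing and purifying the sensor protein in bacteria for in vitro characterisation.
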