Addgene plasmid #83310: pRSETB-roGFP1-R10
Purpose: Inducible expression of redox sensitive GFP in bacteria
Depositing lab: S. James Remington. Depositing organization: University of Oregon. Publication: Re-engineering redox-sensitive green fluorescent protein for improved response rate. Cannon MB, Remington SJ. Protein Sci. 2006 Jan;15(1):45-57. Epub 2005 Dec 1. 10.1110/ps.051734306 PubMed 16322566.
Backbone
  Vector backbone: pRSETB
  Backbone manufacturer: Invitrogen
  Backbone size w/o insert (bp): 2900
  Vector type: Bacterial Expression
Growth in bacteria
  Bacterial resistance: Ampicillin, 100 μg/mL
  Growth temperature: 37°C
  Growth strain: DH5alpha
  Copy number: High Copy
Gene/Insert
  Gene/Insert name: roGFP1-R10 (alt name: ro1/10)
  Species: jellyfish
  Insert size (bp): 714
  Mutation: C48S/Q80R/S147C/Q204C/F223R/S202K/K41D
  Promoter: T7
  Tag / fusion protein: 6xHIS (N terminal on backbone)
  Cloning method: Restriction Enzyme; 5′ cloning site BamHI (not destroyed); 3′ cloning site BamHI (not destroyed)
  Sequencing primers: 5′ T7; 3′ T7 terminal
Terms and licenses: Academic/Nonprofit Terms; Industry Terms: Not Available to Industry
How to cite: pRSETB-roGFP1-R10 was a gift from S. James Remington (Addgene plasmid # 83310 ; http://n2t.net/addgene:83310 ; RRID:Addgene_83310)
